Addgene plasmid #57273: Dronpa-Fibrillarin-7
Purpose: Localization: Nucleoli, Excitation: 503, Emission: 518
Depositing lab: Michael Davidson. Depositing organization: Florida State University, Tallahassee.
Backbone
  Vector backbone: Dronpa
  Backbone size w/o insert (bp): 4750
  Vector type: Mammalian Expression
  Selectable markers: Neomycin (select with G418)
Growth in bacteria
  Bacterial resistance: Kanamycin, 50 μg/mL
  Growth temperature: 37°C
  Growth strain: DH5alpha
  Copy number: High Copy
Gene/Insert
  Gene/Insert name: Fibrillarin (alt name: NM_001436.3)
  Species: H. sapiens (human)
  Mutation: R36Q, S66F
  Entrez Gene: FBL (a.k.a. FIB, FLRN, Nop1, RNU3IP1)
  Promoter: CMV
  Tag / fusion protein: Dronpa
  Cloning method: Unknown
  Sequencing primers: 5′ CMV-F; 3′ SV40pA-R
Terms and licenses: Academic/Nonprofit Terms; Industry Terms
Depositor comments: . Excitation = 503; Emission = 518
How to cite: Dronpa-Fibrillarin-7 was a gift from Michael Davidson (Addgene plasmid # 57273 ; http://n2t.net/addgene:57273 ; RRID:Addgene_57273)
