[The description below was written by a language model from this plasmid's Addgene catalogue record.]
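Description:
Dronpa-Fibrillarin-7 is a mammalian expression plasmid that produces human fibrillarin (FBL) fused to the fluorescent protein Dronpa. It is built on a Dronpa backbone of about 4.75 kb without the insert. It is propagated in E. coli as a high-copy plasmid under kanamycin selection, and it carries a neomycin resistance marker so that transfected mammalian cells can be selected with G418. No feature table accompanies the record, so the origin of replication and other backbone elements are not individually documented. The use of an SV40 polyA reverse sequencing primer suggests an SV40 polyadenylation signal downstream of the coding region.

Expression of the fusion is driven by the CMV promoter, a strong constitutive promoter in most mammalian cell lines. The fibrillarin insert corresponds to the human reference transcript but is recorded as carrying two amino acid substitutions, R36Q and S66F; the record does not say whether these have any functional effect. Fibrillarin is an abundant nucleolar protein, and here it serves as a targeting partner that directs Dronpa to nucleoli, the stated localization. Dronpa is a green fluorescent protein, listed with excitation at 503 nm and emission at 518 nm, and is generally known for reversible photoswitching between bright and dark states. The catalogue entry does not explicitly state the orientation of the fusion or the linker, although the name suggests Dronpa precedes fibrillarin; the cloning method is listed as unknown. The construct is suited to use as a nucleolar marker in fluorescence imaging of transfected mammalian cells, either transiently or after G418 selection of stable lines.
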