>Addgene plasmid #57273 | Dronpa-Fibrillarin-7 | depositor partial sequence | sequence record 88411 | insert sequence
GTCAGATCCGCTAGCGCTACCGGTCGCCACCATGGTGAGTGTGATTAAACCAGACATGAAGATCAAGCTG
CGTATGGAAGGCGCTGTAAATGGACACCCGTTCGCGATTGAAGGAGTTGGCCTTGGGAAGCCTTTCGAGG
GAAAACAGAGTATGGACCTTAAAGTCAAAGAAGGCGGACCTCTGCCTTTCGCCTATGACATCTTGACAAC
TGTGTTCTGTTACGGCAACAGGGTATTCGCCAAATACCCAGAAAATATAGTAGACTATTTCAAGCAGTCG
TTTCCTGAGGGCTACTCTTGGGAACGAAGCATGAATTACGAAGACGGGGGCATTTGTAACGCGACAAACG
ACATAACCCTGGATGGTGACTGTTATATCTATGAAATTCGATTTGATGGTGTGAACTTTCCTGCCAATGG
TCCAGTTATGCAGAAGAGGACTGTGAAATGGGAGCCATCCACTGAGAAATTGTATGTGCGTGATGGAGTG
CTGAAGGGTGATGTTAACATGGCTCTGTCGCTTGAAGGAGGTGGCCATTACCGATGTGACTTCAAAACTA
CTTATAAAGCTAAGAAGGTTGTCCAGTTGCCAGACTATCACTTTGTGGACCACCACATTGAGATTAAAAG
CCACGACAAAGATTACAGTAATGTTAATCTGCATGAGCACGCCGAAGCGCATTCTGAGCTGCCGAGGCAG
GCCAAGTCCGGACTCAGATCTCGAGCCATGAAGCCAGGATTCAGTCCCCGTGGGGGTGGCTTTGGCGGCC
GAGGGGGCTTTGGTGACCGTGGTGGTCGTGGAGGCCGAGGGGGCTTTGGCGGGGGCCGAGGCCAAGGCGG
AGGCTTTAGAGGTCGTGGACGAGGAGGAGGTGGAGGCGGCGGCGGCGGTGGAGGAGGAGGAAGAGGTGGT
GGAGGCTTCCATTTTGGTGGCAACCGGGGTCGTGGTCGGGGAGGAAAAAGAGGAAACCAGTCGGGGAAGA
ATGTGATGGTGGAGCCGCATCGGCATGAGGGTGTCTTCATTTGTCGGGGAAAGGAAGATGCACTGGTCAC
CAAGAACCTGGTCCCTGGGGAATCAGTTTATGGAGAGAAGAGAGTCTCGATTTCGGAAGGAGATGACAAA
ATTGAGTACCGAGCCTGGAACCCCTTCCGCTCCAAGCTTGCAGCAGCAATCCTGGGTGGTGTGGACCAGA
TCCACATCAAACCGGGGGCTAAGGTTCTCTACCTCGGGGCTGCCTCGGGCACCACGGTCTCCCATGTCTC
TGACATCGTTGGTCCGGATGGTCTAGTCTATGCAGTCGAGTTCTCCCACCGCTCTGGCCGTGACCTCATT
AACTTGGCCAAGAAGAGGACCAACATCATTCCTGTGATCGAGGATGCTCGACACCCACACAAATACCGCA
TGCTCATCGCAATGGTGGATGTGATCTTTGCTGATGTGGCCCAGCCAGACCAGACCCGGATTGTGGCCCT
GAATGCCCACACCTTCCTGCGTAATGGAGGACACTTTGTGATTTCCATTAAGGCCAACTGCATTGACTCC
ACAGCCTCAGCCGAGGCCGTGTTTGCCTCCGAAGTGAAAAAGATGCAACAGGAGAACATGAAGCCGCAGG
AGCAGTTGACCCTTGAGCCATATGAAAGAGACCATGCCGTGGTCGTGGGAGTGTACAGGCCACCCCCCAA
GGTGAAGAACTGAGGATCCACCGGATCTAGATAACTGATCATAATCAGCCATACCACATT
